Addgene plasmid #42806: TAL3343
Depositing lab: Keith Joung. Publication: Targeted gene disruption in somatic zebrafish cells using engineered TALENs. Sander JD, Cade L, Khayter C, Reyon D, Peterson RT, Joung JK, Yeh JR. Nat Biotechnol. 2011 Aug 5;29(8):697-8. doi: 10.1038/nbt.1934. PubMed 21822241.
Backbone
  Vector backbone: JDS78
  Backbone manufacturer: Addgene plasmid #32290
  Backbone size w/o insert (bp): 6447
  Vector type: Mammalian Expression ; T7
Growth in bacteria
  Bacterial resistance: Ampicillin, 100 μg/mL
  Growth temperature: 37°C
  Growth strain: XL1 Blue
  Copy number: High Copy
Gene/Insert
  Gene/Insert name: ZebrafishCommunity-Popdc3-right (alt name: Popdc3)
  Species: D. rerio (zebrafish)
  Insert size (bp): 1640
  Promoter: CMV
  Tag / fusion protein: 3X Flag (N terminal on backbone); WT FOKI (C terminal on backbone)
  Cloning method: Restriction Enzyme; 5′ cloning site N/A (destroyed during cloning); 3′ cloning site N/A (destroyed during cloning)
  Sequencing primers: 5′ CMV-F; 3′ BGH-rev
Terms and licenses: Academic/Nonprofit Terms; Industry Terms: Not Available to Industry
Depositor comments: Target binding site: TATTCTCAGGTAAAAGAT It is strongly recommended that users perform a diagnostic digest to verify this plasmid prior to use. For example, a double digest of the plasmid with BamHI and KpnI should result in two bands at 2.3kb and 5.8kb.
How to cite: TAL3343 was a gift from Keith Joung (Addgene plasmid # 42806 ; http://n2t.net/addgene:42806 ; RRID:Addgene_42806)
