[The description below was written by a language model from this plasmid's Addgene catalogue record.]
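Description:
TAL3343 is a TALEN expression plasmid built on the JDS78 backbone, a 6.4 kb vector catalogued as a mammalian expression and T7 vector. It is maintained in E. coli as a high-copy plasmid under ampicillin selection. The record gives no feature table, so the origin of replication and other backbone elements are not itemised. The use of a BGH reverse sequencing primer suggests a BGH polyadenylation region downstream of the coding sequence.

The roughly 1.6 kb insert, named ZebrafishCommunity-Popdc3-right, encodes an engineered TAL effector repeat array designed to recognise a specific 18-nucleotide site in the zebrafish (D. rerio) Popdc3 gene. It was cloned by restriction enzyme methods that destroyed both junction sites, placing the array in frame with elements already supplied by the backbone: an N-terminal 3X FLAG epitope tag for detection and a C-terminal wild-type FokI nuclease domain. Expression is driven by the CMV promoter. The T7 designation indicates that the construct can also serve as a template for in vitro transcription, the usual way of producing TALEN mRNA for injection into zebrafish embryos.

Because FokI cleaves DNA only as a dimer, this "right" monomer is intended to be used with a matching "left" TALEN that binds the opposite strand across a spacer. The resulting double-strand break is repaired by error-prone end joining, which produces insertions or deletions that disrupt Popdc3. The plasmid belongs to a collection associated with work on targeted gene disruption in somatic zebrafish cells, and the depositor advises confirming its structure by diagnostic restriction digest before use.
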