>Addgene plasmid #42806 | TAL3343 | depositor partial sequence | sequence record 57926 | TAL3343 sequence 2430 bps
TCTAGAGCTAGCACCATGGACTACAAAGACCATGACGGTGATTATAAAGATCATGACATCGATTACAAGG
ATGACGATGACAAGATGGCCCCCAAGAAGAAGAGGAAGGTGGGCATTCACCGCGGGGTACCTATGGTGGA
CTTGAGGACACTCGGTTATTCGCAACAGCAACAGGAGAAAATCAAGCCTAAGGTCAGGAGCACCGTCGCG
CAACACCACGAGGCGCTTGTGGGGCATGGCTTCACTCATGCGCATATTGTCGCGCTTTCACAGCACCCTG
CGGCGCTTGGGACGGTGGCTGTCAAATACCAAGATATGATTGCGGCCCTGCCCGAAGCCACGCACGAGGC
AATTGTAGGGGTCGGTAAACAGTGGTCGGGAGCGCGAGCACTTGAGGCGCTGCTGACTGTGGCGGGTGAG
CTTAGGGGGCCTCCGCTCCAGCTCGACACCGGGCAGCTGCTGAAGATCGCGAAGAGAGGGGGAGTAACAG
CGGTAGAGGCAGTGCACGCCTGGCGCAATGCGCTCACCGGGGCCCCCTTGAACCTGACCCCAGACCAGGT
AGTCGCAATCGCGTCGAACATTGGGGGAAAGCAAGCCCTGGAAACCGTGCAAAGGTTGTTGCCGGTCCTT
TGTCAAGACCACGGCCTTACACCGGAGCAAGTCGTGGCCATTGCAAGCAATGGGGGTGGCAAACAGGCTC
TTGAGACGGTTCAGAGACTTCTCCCAGTTCTCTGTCAAGCCCACGGGCTGACTCCCGATCAAGTTGTAGC
GATTGCGTCCAACGGTGGAGGGAAACAAGCATTGGAGACTGTCCAACGGCTCCTTCCCGTGTTGTGTCAA
GCCCACGGTTTGACGCCTGCACAAGTGGTCGCCATCGCCAGCCATGATGGCGGTAAGCAGGCGCTGGAAA
CAGTACAGCGCCTGCTGCCTGTACTGTGCCAGGATCATGGACTGACCCCAGACCAGGTAGTCGCAATCGC
GTCAAACGGAGGGGGAAAGCAAGCCCTGGAAACCGTGCAAAGGTTGTTGCCGGTCCTTTGTCAAGACCAC
GGCCTTACACCGGAGCAAGTCGTGGCCATTGCATCCCACGACGGTGGCAAACAGGCTCTTGAGACGGTTC
AGAGACTTCTCCCAGTTCTCTGTCAAGCCCACGGGCTGACTCCCGATCAAGTTGTAGCGATTGCGTCGAA
CATTGGAGGGAAACAAGCATTGGAGACTGTCCAACGGCTCCTTCCCGTGTTGTGTCAAGCCCACGGTTTG
ACGCCTGCACAAGTGGTCGCCATCGCCAACAACAACGGCGGTAAGCAGGCGCTGGAAACAGTACAGCGCC
TGCTGCCTGTACTGTGCCAGGATCATGGACTGACCCCAGACCAGGTAGTCGCAATCGCGAACAATAATGG
GGGAAAGCAAGCCCTGGAAACCGTGCAAAGGTTGTTGCCGGTCCTTTGTCAAGACCACGGCCTTACACCG
GAGCAAGTCGTGGCCATTGCAAGCAATGGGGGTGGCAAACAGGCTCTTGAGACGGTTCAGAGACTTCTCC
CAGTTCTCTGTCAAGCCCACGGGCTGACTCCCGATCAAGTTGTAGCGATTGCGTCGAACATTGGAGGGAA
ACAAGCATTGGAGACTGTCCAACGGCTCCTTCCCGTGTTGTGTCAAGCCCACGGTTTGACGCCTGCACAA
GTGGTCGCCATCGCCTCCAATATTGGCGGTAAGCAGGCGCTGGAAACAGTACAGCGCCTGCTGCCTGTAC
TGTGCCAGGATCATGGACTGACCCCAGACCAGGTAGTCGCAATCGCGTCGAACATTGGGGGAAAGCAAGC
CCTGGAAACCGTGCAAAGGTTGTTGCCGGTCCTTTGTCAAGACCACGGCCTTACACCGGAGCAAGTCGTG
GCCATTGCAAGCAACATCGGTGGCAAACAGGCTCTTGAGACGGTTCAGAGACTTCTCCCAGTTCTCTGTC
AAGCCCACGGGCTGACTCCCGATCAAGTTGTAGCGATTGCGAATAACAATGGAGGGAAACAAGCATTGGA
GACTGTCCAACGGCTCCTTCCCGTGTTGTGTCAAGCCCACGGTTTGACGCCTGCACAAGTGGTCGCCATC
GCCTCCAATATTGGCGGTAAGCAGGCGCTGGAAACAGTACAGCGCCTGCTGCCTGTACTGTGCCAGGATC
ATGGACTGACACCCGAACAGGTGGTCGCCATTGCTTCTAATGGGGGAGGACGGCCAGCCTTGGAGTCCAT
CGTAGCCCAATTGTCCAGGCCCGATCCCGCGTTGGCTGCGTTAACGAATGACCATCTGGTGGCGTTGGCA
TGTCTTGGTGGACGACCCGCGCTCGATGCAGTCAAAAAGGGTCTGCCTCATGCTCCCGCATTGATCAAAA
GAACCAACCGGCGGATTCCCGAGAGAACTTCCCATCGAGTCGCGGGATCC
