>Addgene plasmid #42806 | TAL3343 | addgene partial sequence | sequence record 60793 | JDS-TALEN-F 5'-TAGGGGTCGGTAAACAGTGG-3'
TGTGGCGGGTGAGCTTAGGGGGCCTCCGCTCCAGCTCGACACCGGGCAGCTGCTGAAGATCGCGAAGAGA
GGGGGAGTAACAGCGGTAGAGGCAGTGCACGCCTGGCGCAATGCGCTCACCGGGGCCCCCTTGAACCTGA
CCCCAGACCAGGTAGTCGCAATCGCGTCGAACATTGGGGGAAAGCAAGCCCTGGAAACCGTGCAAAGGTT
GTTGCCGGTCCTTTGTCAAGACCACGGCCTTACACCGGAGCAAGTCGTGGCCATTGCAAGCAATGGGGGT
GGCAAACAGGCTCTTGAGACGGTTCAGAGACTTCTCCCAGTTCTCTGTCAAGCCCACGGGCTGACTCCCG
ATCAAGTTGTAGCGATTGCGTCCAACGGTGGAGGGAAACAAGCATTGGAGACTGTCCAACGGCTCCTTCC
CGTGTTGTGTCAAGCCCACGGTTTGACGCCTGCACAAGTGGTCGCCATCGCCAGCCATGATGGCGGTAAG
CAGGCGCTGGAAACAGTACAGCGCCTGCTGCCTGTACTGTGCCAGGATCATGGACTGACCCCAGACCAGG
TAGTCGCAATCGCGTCAAACGGAGGGGGAAAGCAAGCCCTGGAAACCGTGCAAAGGTTGTTGCCGGTCCT
TTGTCAAGACCACGGCCTTACACCGGAGCAAGTCGTGGCCATTGCATCCCACGACGGTGGCAAACAGGCT
CTTGAGACGGTTCAGAGACTTCTCCCAGTTCTCTGTCAAGCCCACGGGCTGACTCCCGATCAAGTTGTAG
CGATTGCGTCGAACATTGGAGGGAAACAAGCATTGGAGACTGTCCAACGGCTCCTTCCCGTGTTGTGTCA
AGCCCACGGTTTGACGCCTGCACAAGTGGTCGCCATCGCCAACAACAACGGCGGTAAGCAGGCGCTGGAA
ACAGTACAGCGCCTGCTGCCTGTACTGTGCCAGGATCATGGACTGA
